Addgene plasmid #157126: pD649-HAsp-TNFRSF13B-COMP5AP-AviTag-9xHis
Purpose: Mammalian expression of cell-surface protein extracellular domain fused to COMP5AP-AviTag-9xHis. Protein is secreted from cells.
Depositing lab: Chris Garcia. Depositing organization: Stanford University. Publication: A Human IgSF Cell-Surface Interactome Reveals a Complex Network of Protein-Protein Interactions. Wojtowicz WM, Vielmetter J, Fernandes RA, Siepe DH, Eastman CL, Chisholm GB, Cox S, Klock H, Anderson PW, Rue SM, Miller JJ, Glaser SM, Bragstad ML, Vance J, Lam AW, Lesley SA, Zinn K, Garcia KC. Cell. 2020 Aug 20;182(4):1027-1043.e17. doi: 10.1016/j.cell.2020.07.025. PubMed 32822567.
Backbone
  Vector backbone: pD649
  Backbone size w/o insert (bp): 7153
  Vector type: Mammalian Expression
Growth in bacteria
  Bacterial resistance: Ampicillin, 100 μg/mL
  Growth temperature: 37°C
  Growth strain: DH5alpha
  Copy number: High Copy
Gene/Insert
  Gene/Insert name: TNFRSF13B (alt name: TR13B)
  Species: H. sapiens (human)
  Insert size (bp): 495
  Entrez Gene: TNFRSF13B (a.k.a. CD267, CVID, CVID2, IGAD2, RYZN, TACI, TNFRSF14B)
  Promoter: CMV/SP6
  Tag / fusion protein: COMP5AP-AviTag-9xHis (C terminal on backbone)
  Cloning method: Restriction Enzyme; 5′ cloning site GCGGCCGC (not destroyed); 3′ cloning site GGCGCGCC (not destroyed)
  Sequencing primers: 5′ ATTTAGGTGACACTATAG; 3′ CGTCGCACTCCATCACGGTG
Resource information
  A portion of this plasmid was derived from a plasmid made by: synthesis by ThermoFisher
Terms and licenses: Academic/Nonprofit Terms; Industry Terms: Not Available to Industry
Depositor comments: Some plasmids in this collection may have an IS4-like element ISVsa5 family transposase upstream of the CMV promoter.
How to cite: pD649-HAsp-TNFRSF13B-COMP5AP-AviTag-9xHis was a gift from Chris Garcia (Addgene plasmid # 157126 ; http://n2t.net/addgene:157126 ; RRID:Addgene_157126)
