[The description below was written by a language model from this plasmid's Addgene catalogue record and pLannotate feature annotations shown in this document.]
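Description:
pD649-HAsp-TNFRSF13B-COMP5AP-AviTag-9xHis is a mammalian expression plasmid built on the pD649 backbone that produces a secreted, multimerised form of the extracellular domain of human TNFRSF13B (TACI, a receptor for APRIL and BAFF). It is propagated in E. coli as a high-copy plasmid through a ColE1/pUC-type origin and selected with ampicillin via the β-lactamase gene. The annotation also shows an SV40 promoter/EM7 promoter unit driving a puromycin N-acetyltransferase coding sequence followed by an SV40 poly(A) signal, which could support selection in mammalian cells, although the record does not describe such use. Short fragments of KanR, lacZα, ble and the f1 origin appear to be backbone remnants rather than functional parts.

The expression cassette uses the CMV enhancer and immediate-early promoter, with a fragment of CMV intron A and an SP6 promoter upstream of the coding region. The name indicates an HA signal peptide; the automated annotation instead flags a partial match to an immunoglobulin heavy chain signal sequence in that position. In either case an N-terminal secretion signal precedes the 495 bp TNFRSF13B ectodomain, which sits between preserved NotI and AscI sites. Downstream, in frame, are the coiled-coil region of rat cartilage oligomeric matrix protein (COMP, which assembles fusions into pentamers), human placental alkaline phosphatase as an enzymatic reporter, an AviTag for site-specific biotinylation and a polyhistidine tag for purification, ending at a bGH poly(A) signal. The high-avidity, enzyme-labelled protein suits detection of weak binding events, and the plasmid belongs to a collection used to screen interactions among human cell-surface proteins. The depositor notes that some plasmids in this collection may carry a transposase insertion upstream of the CMV promoter.
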