Features (pLannotate 1.2.2; 24 found; start..end, strand, type, name):
    119..143     -  CDS            KanR (fragment): aminoglycoside phosphotransferase; aph(3')-Ia; confers resistance to kanamycin
    254..842     +  rep_origin     ori: high-copy-number ColE1/pMB1/pBR322/pUC origin of replication
   1067..1084    +  terminator     rrnB T2 terminator (fragment): transcription terminator T2 from the E. coli rrnB gene
   1109..1128    -  CDS            lacZα (fragment): LacZα fragment of β-galactosidase; lacZ fragment
   1584..1600    +  protein_bind   lac operator: The lac repressor binds to the lac operator to inhibit transcription in E. coli. This inhibition can be relieved by adding lactose or isopropyl-β-D-thiogalactopyranoside (IPTG). lac repressor encoded by lacI
   1843..2146    +  enhancer       CMV enhancer: human cytomegalovirus immediate early enhancer
   2147..2350    +  promoter       CMV promoter: human cytomegalovirus (CMV) immediate early promoter
   2486..2529    +  intron         CMV intron (fragment): modified intron A from human cytomegalovirus
   2581..2599    +  promoter       SP6 promoter: promoter for bacteriophage SP6 RNA polymerase
   2603..2640    +  CDS            IgH signal sequence (fragment): signal sequence from the mouse immunoglobulin heavy chain variable region
   2749..3243    +  CDS            TNFRSF13B (fragment): TR13B_HUMAN - Also known as TACI. Experimental evidence at protein level: Swiss-Prot protein existence level 1. Receptor for TNFSF13/APRIL and TNFSF13B/TALL1/BAFF/BLYS that binds both ligands with similar high affinity. Mediates calcineurin- dependent activation of NF-AT, as well as activation of NF-kappa-B and AP-1. Involved in the stimulation of B- and T-cell function and the regulation of humoral immunity. From Homo sapiens (Human).
   3340..3519    +  CDS            Comp (fragment): COMP_RAT - Experimental evidence at protein level: Swiss-Prot protein existence level 1. May play a role in the structural integrity of cartilage via its interaction with other extracellular matrix proteins such as the collagens and fibronectin. Can mediate the interaction of chondrocytes with the cartilage extracellular matrix through interaction with cell surface integrin receptors. Could play a role in the pathogenesis of osteoarthritis. Potent suppressor of apoptosis in both primary chondrocytes and transformed cells. Suppresses apoptosis by blocking the activation of caspase-3 and by indu
   3507..4959    +  CDS            SEAP (fragment): secreted alkaline phosphatase from human placenta The natural enzyme has a C-terminal transmembrane sequence that is replaced by a GPI anchor.
   4984..5025    +  CDS            AviTag™ (fragment): peptide tag that allows for enzymatic biotinylation
   5029..5052    +  CDS            8xHis: 8xHis affinity tag
   5198..5309    +  polyA_signal   bGH poly(A) signal: bovine growth hormone polyadenylation signal
   5310..5418    +  rep_origin     f1 ori (fragment): f1 bacteriophage origin of replication; arrow indicates direction of (+) strand synthesis
   5432..5761    +  promoter       SV40 promoter: SV40 enhancer and early promoter
   5809..5856    +  promoter       EM7 promoter: synthetic bacterial promoter&nbsp
   5875..6474    +  CDS            PuroR (fragment): puromycin N-acetyltransferase; pac from Streptomyces; confers resistance to puromycin
   6484..6609    +  CDS            ble (fragment): BLE_KLEPN - Experimental evidence at protein level: Swiss-Prot protein existence level 1. Binding protein with a strong affinity to the bleomycin family of antibiotics. Binds to CL990; an antimitotic-antibiotic compound. From Klebsiella pneumoniae.
   6604..6725    +  polyA_signal   SV40 poly(A) signal: SV40 polyadenylation signal
   6778..7638    -  CDS            AmpR: β-lactamase; bla; confers resistance to ampicillin, carbenicillin, and related antibiotics
   7641..89      -  promoter       AmpR promoter (fragment) (across the origin): bla
>Addgene plasmid #157126 | pD649-HAsp-TNFRSF13B-COMP5AP-AviTag-9xHis | depositor full sequence | sequence record 303361 | Full Sequence
TTTCAATATTATTGAAGCATTTATCAGGGTTATTGTCTCATGAGCGGATACATATTTGAATGTATTTAGA
AAAATAAACAAATAGGGGTCAGTGTTACAACCAATTAACCAATTCTGAACATTATCGCGAGCCCATTTAT
ACCTGAATATGGCTCATAACACCCCTTGCTCATGACCAAAATCCCTTAACGTGAGTTACGCGCGCGTCGT
TCCACTGAGCGTCAGACCCCGTAGAAAAGATCAAAGGATCTTCTTGAGATCCTTTTTTTCTGCGCGTAAT
CTGCTGCTTGCAAACAAAAAAACCACCGCTACCAGCGGTGGTTTGTTTGCCGGATCAAGAGCTACCAACT
CTTTTTCCGAAGGTAACTGGCTTCAGCAGAGCGCAGATACCAAATACTGTTCTTCTAGTGTAGCCGTAGT
TAGCCCACCACTTCAAGAACTCTGTAGCACCGCCTACATACCTCGCTCTGCTAATCCTGTTACCAGTGGC
TGCTGCCAGTGGCGATAAGTCGTGTCTTACCGGGTTGGACTCAAGACGATAGTTACCGGATAAGGCGCAG
CGGTCGGGCTGAACGGGGGGTTCGTGCACACAGCCCAGCTTGGAGCGAACGACCTACACCGAACTGAGAT
ACCTACAGCGTGAGCTATGAGAAAGCGCCACGCTTCCCGAAGGGAGAAAGGCGGACAGGTATCCGGTAAG
CGGCAGGGTCGGAACAGGAGAGCGCACGAGGGAGCTTCCAGGGGGAAACGCCTGGTATCTTTATAGTCCT
GTCGGGTTTCGCCACCTCTGACTTGAGCGTCGATTTTTGTGATGCTCGTCAGGGGGGCGGAGCCTATGGA
AAAACGCCAGCAACGCGGCCTTTTTACGGTTCCTGGCCTTTTGCTGGCCTTTTGCTCACATGTTCTTTCC
TGCGTTATCCCCTGATTCTGTGGATAACCGTATTACCGCCTTTGAGTGAGCTGATACCGCTCGCCGCAGC
CGAACGACCGAGCGCAGCGAGTCAGTGAGCGAGGAAGCGGAAGGCGAGAGTAGGGAACTGCCAGGCATCA
AACTAAGCAGAAGGCCCCTGACGGATGGCCTTTTTGCGTTTCTACAAACTCTTTCTGTGTTGTAAAACGA
CGGCCAGTCTTAAGCTCGGGCCCCCTGGGCGGTTCTGATAACGAGTAATCGTTAATCCGCAAATAACGTA
AAAACCCGCTTCGGCGGGTTTTTTTATGGGGGGAGTTTAGGGAAAGAGCATTTGTCAGAATATTTAAGGG
CGCCTGTCACTTTGCTTGATATATGAGAATTATTTAACCTTATAAATGAGAAAAAAGCAACGCACTTTAA
ATAAGATACGTTGCTTTTTCGATTGATGAACACCTATAATTAAACTATTCATCTATTATTTATGATTTTT
TGTATATACAATATTTCTAGTTTGTTAAAGAGAATTAAGAAAATAAATCTCGAAAATAATAAAGGGAAAA
TCAGTTTTTGATATCAAAATTATACATGTCAACGATAATACAAAATATAATACAAACTATAAGATGTTAT
CAGTATTTATTATCATTTAGAATAAATTTTGTGTCGCCCTTAATTGTGAGCGGATAACAATTACGAGCTT
CATGCACAGTGGCGTTGACTCAATATTGGCCATTAGCCATATTATTCATTGGTTATATAGCATAAATCAA
TATTGGCTATTGGCCATTGCATACGTTGTATCTATATCATAATATGTACATTTATATTGGCTCATGTCCA
ATATGACCGCCATGTTGGCATTGATTATTGACTAGTTATTAATAGTAATCAATTACGGGGTCATTAGTTC
ATAGCCCATATATGGAGTTCCGCGTTACATAACTTACGGTAAATGGCCCGCCTGGCTGACCGCCCAACGA
CCCCCGCCCATTGACGTCAATAATGACGTATGTTCCCATAGTAACGCCAATAGGGACTTTCCATTGACGT
CAATGGGTGGAGTATTTACGGTAAACTGCCCACTTGGCAGTACATCAAGTGTATCATATGCCAAGTACGC
CCCCTATTGACGTCAATGACGGTAAATGGCCCGCCTGGCATTATGCCCAGTACATGACCTTATGGGACTT
TCCTACTTGGCAGTACATCTACGTATTAGTCATCGCTATTACCATGGTGATGCGGTTTTGGCAGTACATC
AATGGGCGTGGATAGCGGTTTGACTCACGGGGATTTCCAAGTCTCCACCCCATTGACGTCAATGGGAGTT
TGTTTTGGCACCAAAATCAACGGGACTTTCCAAAATGTCGTAACAACTCCGCCCCATTGACGCAAATGGG
CGGTAGGCGTGTACGGTGGGAGGTCTATATAAGCAGAGCTCGTTTAGTGAACCGTCAGATCGCCTGGAGA
CGCCATCCACGCTGTTTTGACCTCCATAGAAGACACCGGGACCGATCCAGCCTCCGCGGCCGGGAACGGT
GCATTGGAACGCGGATTCCCCGTGCCAAGAGTGACGTAAGTACCGCCTATAGAGTCTATAGGCCCACCCC
CTTGGCTTCGTTAGAACGCGGCTACAATTAATACATAACCTTATGTATCATACACATACGATTTAGGTGA
CACTATAGAATAACATCCACTTTGCCTTTCTCTCCACAGGTGTCCACTCCCAGGTCCAACTGCACCTCGG
TTCTATCGAAAACGCGCCTGCTAGCGCCACCATGAAGACCATCATTGCCCTGAGCTACATCTTCTGCCTG
GTGTTCGCTGCGGCCGCCATGTCTGGACTGGGAAGATCAAGAAGAGGCGGCAGATCCAGAGTGGACCAAG
AGGAAAGATTCCCTCAAGGCCTGTGGACCGGCGTGGCCATGAGATCTTGTCCTGAGGAACAGTACTGGGA
CCCTCTGCTGGGCACCTGTATGAGCTGCAAGACCATCTGCAACCACCAGAGCCAGAGAACCTGCGCCGCC
TTCTGTAGAAGCCTGAGCTGTAGAAAAGAGCAGGGCAAGTTCTACGATCATCTGCTGCGGGATTGCATCA
GCTGCGCCTCTATTTGCGGACAGCACCCTAAGCAGTGCGCCTACTTCTGCGAGAACAAGCTGAGAAGCCC
CGTGAACCTGCCTCCTGAACTGAGAAGGCAGAGAAGCGGCGAGGTGGAAAACAACAGCGACAACTCCGGC
AGATACCAGGGCCTCGAGCACAGAGGATCTGAAGCTTCTCCTGCTCTGCCTGGCCTGAAGCTGTCTGCTG
ATCAGGTGGCCCTGGTGTACTCTGGCGCGCCGGAAGATCAAGTTGATCCAAGATTGATTGATGGCAAGGG
CGGATCTCTGGAGGTGCTGTTCCAGGGACCAGGCGGAAGCGGCAATCCCGGCGGCGATCTGGCCCCCCAG
ATGCTGCGCGAGCTGCAGGAGACCAATGCCGCCCTGCAGGACGTGCGCGAGCTGCTGCGCCACCGCGTGA
AGGAGATCACCTTCCTGAAGAACACCGTGATGGAGTGCGACGCCTGCGGTATGCAGCCCTCTAGAGGCTC
CGGCTCCATCATCCCAGTTGAGGAGGAGAACCCGGACTTCTGGAACCGCGAGGCAGCCGAGGCCCTGGGT
GCCGCCAAGAAGCTGCAGCCTGCACAGACAGCCGCCAAGAACCTCATCATCTTCCTGGGCGATGGGATGG
GGGTGTCTACGGTGACAGCTGCCAGGATCCTAAAAGGGCAGAAGAAGGACAAACTGGGGCCTGAGATACC
CCTGGCCATGGACCGCTTCCCATATGTGGCTCTGTCCAAGACATACAATGTAGACAAACATGTGCCAGAC
AGTGGAGCCACAGCCACGGCCTACCTGTGCGGGGTCAAGGGCAACTTCCAGACCATTGGCTTGAGTGCAG
CCGCCCGCTTTAACCAGTGCAACACGACACGCGGCAACGAGGTCATCTCCGTGATGAATCGGGCCAAGAA
AGCAGGGAAGTCAGTGGGAGTGGTAACCACCACACGAGTGCAGCACGCCTCGCCAGCCGGCACCTACGCC
CACACGGTGAACCGCAACTGGTACTCGGACGCCGACGTGCCTGCCTCGGCCCGCCAGGAGGGGTGCCAGG
ACATCGCTACGCAGCTCATCTCCAACATGGACATTGACGTGATCCTAGGTGGAGGCCGAAAGTACATGTT
TCGCATGGGAACCCCAGACCCTGAGTACCCAGATGACTACAGCCAAGGTGGGACCAGGCTGGACGGGAAG
AATCTGGTGCAGGAATGGCTGGCGAAGCGCCAGGGTGCCCGGTATGTGTGGAACCGCACTGAGCTCATGC
AGGCTTCCCTGGACCCGTCTGTGACCCATCTCATGGGTCTCTTTGAGCCTGGAGACATGAAATACGAGAT
CCACCGAGACTCCACACTGGACCCCTCCCTGATGGAGATGACAGAGGCTGCCCTGCGCCTGCTGAGCAGG
AACCCCCGCGGCTTCTTCCTCTTCGTGGAGGGTGGTCGCATCGACCATGGTCATCATGAAAGCAGGGCTT
ACCGGGCACTGACTGAGACGATCATGTTCGACGACGCCATTGAGAGGGCGGGCCAGCTCACCAGCGAGGA
GGACACGCTGAGCCTCGTCACTGCCGACCACTCCCACGTCTTCTCCTTCGGAGGCTACCCCCTGCGAGGG
AGCTCCATCTTCGGGCTGGCCCCTGGCAAGGCCCGGGACAGGAAGGCCTACACGGTCCTCCTATACGGAA
ACGGTCCAGGCTATGTGCTCAAGGACGGCGCCCGGCCGGATGTTACCGAGAGCGAGAGCGGGAGCCCCGA
GTATCGGCAGCAGTCAGCAGTGCCCCTGGACGAAGAGACCCACGCAGGCGAGGACGTGGCGGTGTTCGCG
CGCGGCCCGCAGGCGCACCTGGTTCACGGCGTGCAGGAGCAGACCTTCATAGCGCACGTCATGGCCTTCG
CCGCCTGCCTGGAGCCCTACACCGCCTGCGACCTGGCGCCCCCCGCCGGCACCACCGACGCCGCGCACCC
GGGTGGCGGAGGACTGAACGACATCTTCGAGGCTCAGAAAATCGAATGGCACGAACATCACCATCACCAT
CACCATCACCATTAAGGCCGGCCTGTAGTCACTGGCACAACGCGTTACCCGGTAAGCCAATCGGGTATAC
ACGGTCGTCATACTGCAGACAGGGTTCTTCTACTTTGCAAGATAGTCTTGAGTAGTAAAATAAATAGATA
GAGAAAATCAGCCTCGACTGTGCCTTCTAGTTGCCAGCCATCTGTTGTTTGCCCCTCCCCCGTGCCTTCC
TTGACCCTGGAAGGTGCCACTCCCACTGTCCTTTCCTAATAAAATGAGGAAATTGCATCACAACACTCAA
CCCTATCTCGGTCTATTCTTTTGATTTATAAGGGATTTTGCCGATTTCGGCCTATTGGTTAAAAAATGAG
CTGATTTAACAAAAATTTAACGCGAATTAATTCTGTGGAATGTGTGTCAGTTAGGGTGTGGAAAGTCCCC
AGGCTCCCCAGCAGGCAGAAGTATGCAAAGCATGCATCTCAATTAGTCAGCAACCAGGTGTGGAAAGTCC
CCAGGCTCCCCAGCAGGCAGAAGTATGCAAAGCATGCATCTCAATTAGTCAGCAACCATAGTCCCGCCCC
TAACTCCGCCCATCCCGCCCCTAACTCCGCCCAGTTCCGCCCATTCTCCGCCCCATGGCTGACTAATTTT
TTTTATTTATGCAGAGGCCGAGGCCGCCTCTGCCTCTGAGCTATTCCAGAAGTAGTGAGGAGGCTTTTTT
GGAGGCCTAGGCTTTTGCAAAAAGCTCCCGGGAGCTTGTATATCCATTTTCGGATCTGATCAGCACGTGT
TGACAATTAATCATCGGCATAGTATATCGGCATAGTATAATACGACAAGGTGAGGAACTAAACCATGACC
GAGTACAAGCCCACGGTGCGCCTCGCCACCCGCGACGACGTCCCCAGGGCCGTACGCACCCTCGCCGCCG
CGTTCGCCGACTACCCCGCCACGCGCCACACCGTCGATCCGGACCGCCACATCGAGCGGGTCACCGAGCT
GCAAGAACTCTTCCTCACGCGCGTCGGGCTCGACATCGGCAAGGTGTGGGTCGCGGACGACGGCGCCGCG
GTGGCGGTCTGGACCACGCCGGAGAGCGTCGAAGCGGGGGCGGTGTTCGCCGAGATCGGCCCGCGCATGG
CCGAGTTGAGCGGTTCCCGGCTGGCCGCGCAGCAACAGATGGAAGGCCTCCTGGCGCCGCACCGGCCCAA
GGAGCCCGCGTGGTTCCTGGCCACCGTCGGCGTCTCGCCCGACCACCAGGGCAAGGGTCTGGGCAGCGCC
GTCGTGCTCCCCGGAGTGGAGGCGGCCGAGCGCGCCGGGGTGCCCGCCTTCCTGGAGACATCCGCGCCCC
GCAACCTCCCCTTCTACGAGCGGCTCGGCTTCACCGTCACCGCCGACGTCGAGGTGCCCGAAGGACCGCG
CACCTGGTGCATGACCCGCAAGCCCGGTGCCTGACACGTGCTACGAGATTTCGATTCCACCGCCGCCTTC
TATGAAAGGTTGGGCTTCGGAATCGTTTTCCGGGACGCCGGCTGGATGATCCTCCAGCGCGGGGATCTCA
TGCTGGAGTTCTTCGCCCACCCCAACTTGTTTATTGCAGCTTATAATGGTTACAAATAAAGCAATAGCAT
CACAAATTTCACAAATAAAGCATTTTTTTCACTGCATTCTAGTTGTGGTTTGTCCAAACTCATCAATGTA
TCTTATCATGTCTGTATACCGTCGACCTCTAGCTAGAGCTTGGCGTAATCATGGTCATTACCAATGCTTA
ATCAGTGAGGCACCTATCTCAGCGATCTGTCTATTTCGTTCATCCATAGTTGCCTGACTCCCCGTCGTGT
AGATAACTACGATACGGGAGGGCTTACCATCTGGCCCCAGCGCTGCGATGATACCGCGAGAACCACGCTC
ACCGGCTCCGGATTTATCAGCAATAAACCAGCCAGCCGGAAGGGCCGAGCGCAGAAGTGGTCCTGCAACT
TTATCCGCCTCCATCCAGTCTATTAATTGTTGCCGGGAAGCTAGAGTAAGTAGTTCGCCAGTTAATAGTT
TGCGCAACGTTGTTGCCATCGCTACAGGCATCGTGGTGTCACGCTCGTCGTTTGGTATGGCTTCATTCAG
CTCCGGTTCCCAACGATCAAGGCGAGTTACATGATCCCCCATGTTGTGCAAAAAAGCGGTTAGCTCCTTC
GGTCCTCCGATCGTTGTCAGAAGTAAGTTGGCCGCAGTGTTATCACTCATGGTTATGGCAGCACTGCATA
ATTCTCTTACTGTCATGCCATCCGTAAGATGCTTTTCTGTGACTGGTGAGTACTCAACCAAGTCATTCTG
AGAATAGTGTATGCGGCGACCGAGTTGCTCTTGCCCGGCGTCAATACGGGATAATACCGCGCCACATAGC
AGAACTTTAAAAGTGCTCATCATTGGAAAACGTTCTTCGGGGCGAAAACTCTCAAGGATCTTACCGCTGT
TGAGATCCAGTTCGATGTAACCCACTCGTGCACCCAACTGATCTTCAGCATCTTTTACTTTCACCAGCGT
TTCTGGGTGAGCAAAAACAGGAAGGCAAAATGCCGCAAAAAAGGGAATAAGGGCGACACGGAAATGTTGA
ATACTCATATTCTTCCTT
