>Addgene plasmid #157126 | pD649-HAsp-TNFRSF13B-COMP5AP-AviTag-9xHis | depositor partial sequence | sequence record 303362 | insert (extracellular domain)
ATGTCTGGACTGGGAAGATCAAGAAGAGGCGGCAGATCCAGAGTGGACCAAGAGGAAAGATTCCCTCAAG
GCCTGTGGACCGGCGTGGCCATGAGATCTTGTCCTGAGGAACAGTACTGGGACCCTCTGCTGGGCACCTG
TATGAGCTGCAAGACCATCTGCAACCACCAGAGCCAGAGAACCTGCGCCGCCTTCTGTAGAAGCCTGAGC
TGTAGAAAAGAGCAGGGCAAGTTCTACGATCATCTGCTGCGGGATTGCATCAGCTGCGCCTCTATTTGCG
GACAGCACCCTAAGCAGTGCGCCTACTTCTGCGAGAACAAGCTGAGAAGCCCCGTGAACCTGCCTCCTGA
ACTGAGAAGGCAGAGAAGCGGCGAGGTGGAAAACAACAGCGACAACTCCGGCAGATACCAGGGCCTCGAG
CACAGAGGATCTGAAGCTTCTCCTGCTCTGCCTGGCCTGAAGCTGTCTGCTGATCAGGTGGCCCTGGTGT
ACTCT
